Addgene plasmid #46376: pALBRSF12
Depositing lab: Hideo Iwai. Depositing organization: University of Helsinki, Institute of Biotechnology. Publication: Intermolecular domain swapping induces intein-mediated protein alternative splicing. Aranko AS, Oeemig JS, Kajander T, Iwai H. Nat Chem Biol. 2013 Aug 25. doi: 10.1038/nchembio.1320. PubMed 23974115.
Backbone
  Vector backbone: pRSF-1
  Backbone manufacturer: Novagen
  Backbone size w/o insert (bp): 3559
  Total vector size (bp): 4321
  Vector type: Bacterial Expression
Growth in bacteria
  Bacterial resistance: Kanamycin, 50 μg/mL
  Growth temperature: 37°C
  Growth strain: DH5alpha
  Copy number: High Copy
Gene/Insert
  Gene/Insert name: NpuDnaE intein, inactive (alt name: cis-splicing intein with N-terminal H6-Smt3 fusion tag)
  Species: Nostoc punctiforme
  Insert size (bp): 762
  Mutation: C1A, C+1A
  Promoter: T7
  Tag / fusion protein: H6-Smt3 (N terminal on insert)
  Cloning method: Restriction Enzyme; 5′ cloning site BamHI (not destroyed); 3′ cloning site HindIII (not destroyed)
  Sequencing primers: 5′ T7; 3′ T7term
Terms and licenses: Academic/Nonprofit Terms; Industry Terms: Not Available to Industry
How to cite: pALBRSF12 was a gift from Hideo Iwai (Addgene plasmid # 46376 ; http://n2t.net/addgene:46376 ; RRID:Addgene_46376)
