[The description below was written by a language model from this plasmid's Addgene catalogue record and pLannotate feature annotations shown in this document.]
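Description:
pALBRSF12 is a 4,321 bp bacterial expression plasmid built on the Novagen pRSF-1 backbone for T7-driven protein production in E. coli. It replicates from the RSF1030 origin, which is compatible with other common origins and so allows co-maintenance with additional plasmids, and it is selected with kanamycin through an aminoglycoside phosphotransferase gene. The backbone also carries lacI under its own promoter. The expression cassette has a T7 promoter followed directly by a lac operator and the phage T7 gene 10 ribosome binding site, and it ends at a T7 terminator. Transcription therefore depends on a host supplying T7 RNA polymerase and is repressed until induced with IPTG.

The 762 bp insert, cloned between BamHI and HindIII, encodes a cis-splicing form of the DnaE intein from Nostoc punctiforme (NpuDnaE) fused at its N terminus to a hexahistidine tag and yeast Smt3 (SUMO). The His tag allows metal-affinity purification, and the Smt3 module is a ubiquitin-like tag that is cleavable. The intein carries C1A and C+1A substitutions, which replace the first intein residue and the first residue of the following extein and leave the intein inactive for splicing.

The automated annotation labels the intein region as a DnaE fragment by homology to the Synechocystis protein, but the catalogue entry gives Nostoc punctiforme as the source. Short hits to the capTEV tag (probably just the His stretch), S-Tag, SET1 and TcR appear to be partial matches or vector remnants. The associated publication concerns intermolecular domain swapping and intein-mediated alternative protein splicing, which suggests the construct was used to produce the inactive intein for such studies, although the record does not state a specific application.
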