Features (pLannotate 1.2.2; 18 found; start..end, strand, type, name):
      1..19      +  promoter       T7 promoter: promoter for bacteriophage T7 RNA polymerase
     20..44      +  protein_bind   lac operator: The lac repressor binds to the lac operator to inhibit transcription in E. coli. This inhibition can be relieved by adding lactose or isopropyl-β-D-thiogalactopyranoside (IPTG). lac repressor encoded by lacI
     59..81      +  RBS            RBS: efficient ribosome binding site from bacteriophage T7 gene 10 (Olins and Rangwala, 1989)
    100..116     +  CDS            capTEV™ (fragment): composite tag for in vivo biotinylation, TEV protease cleavage, and 6xHis tagging
    127..413     +  CDS            SUMO (fragment): cleavable ubiquitin-like protein tag; S. cerevisiae SMT3 (truncated)
    427..843     +  CDS            dnaE-N (fragment): DPO3A_SYNY3 - Experimental evidence at protein level: Swiss-Prot protein existence level 1. DNA polymerase III is a complex, multichain enzyme responsible for most of the replicative synthesis in bacteria. This DNA polymerase also exhibits 3' to 5' exonuclease activity. The alpha chain is the DNA polymerase (By similarity). From Synechocystis sp. (strain PCC 6803 / Kazusa).
    875..916     +  CDS            S-Tag (fragment): affinity and epitope tag derived from pancreatic ribonuclease A
    946..963     +  CDS            SET1 (fragment): solubility-enhancement tag derived from T7 phage gene 10B
    971..1018    +  terminator     T7 terminator: transcription terminator for bacteriophage T7 RNA polymerase
   1182..1239    +  promoter       AmpR promoter (fragment): bla
   1248..2063    -  CDS            KanR: aminoglycoside phosphotransferase; aph(3')-Ia; confers resistance to kanamycin in bacteria or G418 (Geneticin®) in eukaryotes
   2064..2155    -  promoter       AmpR promoter: bla
   2171..2920    -  rep_origin     RSF ori: Plasmids containing the RSF 1030 origin of replication can be propagated in E. coli cells that contain additional plasmids with compatible origins.
   3003..3067    -  CDS            TcR (fragment): tetracycline efflux protein; tet; confers resistance to tetracycline
   3082..3103    -  protein_bind   CAP binding site: CAP binding activates transcription in the presence of cAMP. E. coli catabolite activator protein
   3116..4198    -  CDS            lacI: lac repressor; lacI; The lac repressor binds to the lac operator to inhibit transcription in E. coli. This inhibition can be relieved by adding lactose or isopropyl-β-D-thiogalactopyranoside (IPTG).
   4199..4276    -  promoter       lacI promoter: lacI
   4284..4319    -  CDS            TcR (fragment): tetracycline efflux protein; tet; confers resistance to tetracycline
>Addgene plasmid #46376 | pALBRSF12 | depositor full sequence | sequence record 65388 | pALBRSF12 plasmid sequence
TAATACGACTCACTATAGGGGAATTGTGAGCGGATAACAATTCCCCTGTAGAAATAATTTTGTTTAACTT
TAATAAGGAGATATACCATGGGCAGCAGCCATCATCATCATCATCACAGCACTAGTGACTCAGAAGTCAA
TCAAGAAGCTAAGCCAGAGGTCAAGCCAGAAGTCAAGCCTGAGACTCACATCAATTTAAAGGTGTCCGAT
GGATCTTCAGAAATCTTCTTTAAGATCAAAAAGACCACTCCTTTAAGAAGGCTGATGGAAGCGTTCGCTA
AAAGACAGGGTAAGGAAATGGACTCCTTAAGATTCTTGTACGACGGTATTAGAATTCAAGCTGATCAGAC
CCCTGAAGATTTGGACATGGAGGATAACGATATTATTGAGACTCACAGAGAACAGATTGGTGGATCCGGA
GGAGCTCTAAGCTATGAAACGGAAATATTGACAGTAGAATATGGATTATTACCGATTGGTAAAATTGTAG
AAAAGCGCATCGAATGTACTGTTTATAGCGTTGATAATAATGGAAATATTTATACACAACCTGTAGCACA
ATGGCACGATCGCGGAGAACAAGAGGTGTTTGAGTATTGTTTGGAAGATGGTTCATTGATTCGGGCAACA
AAAGACCATAAGTTTATGACTGTTGATGGTCAAATGTTGCCAATTGATGAAATATTTGAACGTGAATTGG
ATTTGATGCGGGTTGATAATTTGCCGAATATCAAAATAGCCACACGTAAATATTTAGGCAAACAAAATGT
CTATGACATTGGAGTTGAGCGCGACCATAATTTTGCACTCAAAAATGGCTTCATAGCTTCTAATGCCGAC
AATGGATAAGCTTGCGGCCGCACTCGAGTCTGGTAAAGAAACCGCTGCTGCGAAATTTGAACGCCAGCAC
ATGGACTCGTCTACTAGCGCAGCTTAATTAACCTAGGCTGCTGCCACCGCTGAGCAATAACTAGCATAAC
CCCTTGGGGCCTCTAAACGGGTCTTGAGGGGTTTTTTGCTGAAACCTCAGGCATTTGAGAAGCACACGGT
CACACTGCTTCCGGTAGTCAATAAACCGGTAAACCAGCAATAGACATAAGCGGCTATTTAACGACCCTGC
CCTGAACCGACGACAAGCTGACGACCGGGTCTCCGCAAGTGGCACTTTTCGGGGAAATGTGCGCGGAACC
CCTATTTGTTTATTTTTCTAAATACATTCAAATATGTATCCGCTCATGAATTAATTCTTAGAAAAACTCA
TCGAGCATCAAATGAAACTGCAATTTATTCATATCAGGATTATCAATACCATATTTTTGAAAAAGCCGTT
TCTGTAATGAAGGAGAAAACTCACCGAGGCAGTTCCATAGGATGGCAAGATCCTGGTATCGGTCTGCGAT
TCCGACTCGTCCAACATCAATACAACCTATTAATTTCCCCTCGTCAAAAATAAGGTTATCAAGTGAGAAA
TCACCATGAGTGACGACTGAATCCGGTGAGAATGGCAAAAGTTTATGCATTTCTTTCCAGACTTGTTCAA
CAGGCCAGCCATTACGCTCGTCATCAAAATCACTCGCATCAACCAAACCGTTATTCATTCGTGATTGCGC
CTGAGCGAGACGAAATACGCGGTCGCTGTTAAAAGGACAATTACAAACAGGAATCGAATGCAACCGGCGC
AGGAACACTGCCAGCGCATCAACAATATTTTCACCTGAATCAGGATATTCTTCTAATACCTGGAATGCTG
TTTTCCCGGGGATCGCAGTGGTGAGTAACCATGCATCATCAGGAGTACGGATAAAATGCTTGATGGTCGG
AAGAGGCATAAATTCCGTCAGCCAGTTTAGTCTGACCATCTCATCTGTAACATCATTGGCAACGCTACCT
TTGCCATGTTTCAGAAACAACTCTGGCGCATCGGGCTTCCCATACAATCGATAGATTGTCGCACCTGATT
GCCCGACATTATCGCGAGCCCATTTATACCCATATAAATCAGCATCCATGTTGGAATTTAATCGCGGCCT
AGAGCAAGACGTTTCCCGTTGAATATGGCTCATACTCTTCCTTTTTCAATATTATTGAAGCATTTATCAG
GGTTATTGTCTCATGAGCGGATACATATTTGAATGTATTTAGAAAAATAAACAAATAGGCATGCAGCGCT
CTTCCGCTTCCTCGCTCACTGACTCGCTACGCTCGGTCGTTCGACTGCGGCGAGCGGTGTCAGCTCACTC
AAAAGCGGTAATACGGTTATCCACAGAATCAGGGGATAAAGCCGGAAAGAACATGTGAGCAAAAAGCAAA
GCACCGGAAGAAGCCAACGCCGCAGGCGTTTTTCCATAGGCTCCGCCCCCCTGACGAGCATCACAAAAAT
CGACGCTCAAGCCAGAGGTGGCGAAACCCGACAGGACTATAAAGATACCAGGCGTTTCCCCCTGGAAGCT
CCCTCGTGCGCTCTCCTGTTCCGACCCTGCCGCTTACCGGATACCTGTCCGCCTTTCTCCCTTCGGGAAG
CGTGGCGCTTTCTCATAGCTCACGCTGTTGGTATCTCAGTTCGGTGTAGGTCGTTCGCTCCAAGCTGGGC
TGTGTGCACGAACCCCCCGTTCAGCCCGACCGCTGCGCCTTATCCGGTAACTATCGTCTTGAGTCCAACC
CGGTAAGACACGACTTATCGCCACTGGCAGCAGCCATTGGTAACTGATTTAGAGGACTTTGTCTTGAAGT
TATGCACCTGTTAAGGCTAAACTGAAAGAACAGATTTTGGTGAGTGCGGTCCTCCAACCCACTTACCTTG
GTTCAAAGAGTTGGTAGCTCAGCGAACCTTGAGAAAACCACCGTTGGTAGCGGTGGTTTTTCTTTATTTA
TGAGATGATGAATCAATCGGTCTATCAAGTCAACGAACAGCTATTCCGTTACTCTAGATTTCAGTGCAAT
TTATCTCTTCAAATGTAGCACCTGAAGTCAGCCCCATACGATATAAGTTGTAATTCTCATGTTAGTCATG
CCCCGCGCCCACCGGAAGGAGCTGACTGGGTTGAAGGCTCTCAAGGGCATCGGTCGAGATCCCGGTGCCT
AATGAGTGAGCTAACTTACATTAATTGCGTTGCGCTCACTGCCCGCTTTCCAGTCGGGAAACCTGTCGTG
CCAGCTGCATTAATGAATCGGCCAACGCGCGGGGAGAGGCGGTTTGCGTATTGGGCGCCAGGGTGGTTTT
TCTTTTCACCAGTGAGACGGGCAACAGCTGATTGCCCTTCACCGCCTGGCCCTGAGAGAGTTGCAGCAAG
CGGTCCACGCTGGTTTGCCCCAGCAGGCGAAAATCCTGTTTGATGGTGGTTAACGGCGGGATATAACATG
AGCTGTCTTCGGTATCGTCGTATCCCACTACCGAGATGTCCGCACCAACGCGCAGCCCGGACTCGGTAAT
GGCGCGCATTGCGCCCAGCGCCATCTGATCGTTGGCAACCAGCATCGCAGTGGGAACGATGCCCTCATTC
AGCATTTGCATGGTTTGTTGAAAACCGGACATGGCACTCCAGTCGCCTTCCCGTTCCGCTATCGGCTGAA
TTTGATTGCGAGTGAGATATTTATGCCAGCCAGCCAGACGCAGACGCGCCGAGACAGAACTTAATGGGCC
CGCTAACAGCGCGATTTGCTGGTGACCCAATGCGACCAGATGCTCCACGCCCAGTCGCGTACCGTCTTCA
TGGGAGAAAATAATACTGTTGATGGGTGTCTGGTCAGAGACATCAAGAAATAACGCCGGAACATTAGTGC
AGGCAGCTTCCACAGCAATGGCATCCTGGTCATCCAGCGGATAGTTAATGATCAGCCCACTGACGCGTTG
CGCGAGAAGATTGTGCACCGCCGCTTTACAGGCTTCGACGCCGCTTCGTTCTACCATCGACACCACCACG
CTGGCACCCAGTTGATCGGCGCGAGATTTAATCGCCGCGACAATTTGCGACGGCGCGTGCAGGGCCAGAC
TGGAGGTGGCAACGCCAATCAGCAACGACTGTTTGCCCGCCAGTTGTTGTGCCACGCGGTTGGGAATGTA
ATTCAGCTCCGCCATCGCCGCTTCCACTTTTTCCCGCGTTTTCGCAGAAACGTGGCTGGCCTGGTTCACC
ACGCGGGAAACGGTCTGATAAGAGACACCGGCATACTCTGCGACATCGTATAACGTTACTGGTTTCACAT
TCACCACCCTGAATTGACTCTCTTCCGGGCGCTATCATGCCATACCGCGAAAGGTTTTGCGCCATTCGAT
GGTGTCCGGGATCTCGACGCTCTCCCTTATGCGACTCCTGCATTAGGAAAT
