>Addgene plasmid #46376 | pALBRSF12 | addgene partial sequence | sequence record 70826 | T7 5'-TAATACGACTCACTATAGGG-3'
AATTTTGTTTAACTTTAATAAGGAGATATACCATGGGCAGCAGCCATCATCATCATCATCACAGCACTAG
TGACTCAGAAGTCAATCAAGAAGCTAAGCCAGAGGTCAAGCCAGAAGTCAAGCCTGAGACTCACATCAAT
TTAAAGGTGTCCGATGGATCTTCAGAAATCTTCTTTAAGATCAAAAAGACCACTCCTTTAAGAAGGCTGA
TGGAAGCGTTCGCTAAAAGACAGGGTAAGGAAATGGACTCCTTAAGATTCTTGTACGACGGTATTAGAAT
TCAAGCTGATCAGACCCCTGAAGATTTGGACATGGAGGATAACGATATTATTGAGACTCACAGAGAACAG
ATTGGTGGATCCGGAGGAGCTCTAAGCTATGAAACGGAAATATTGACAGTAGAATATGGATTATTACCGA
TTGGTAAAATTGTAGAAAAGCGCATCGAATGTACTGTTTATAGCGTTGATAATAATGGAAATATTTATAC
ACAACCTGTAGCACAATGGCACGATCGCGGAGAACAAGAGGTGTTTGAGTATTGTTTGGAAGATGGTTCA
TTGATTCGGGCAACAAAAGACCATAAGTTTATGACTGTTGATGGTCAAATGTTGCCAATTGATGAAATAT
TTGAACGTGAATTGGATTTGATGCGGGTTGATAATTTGCCGAATATCAAAATAGCCACACGTAAATATTT
AGGCAAACAAAATGTCTATGACATTGGAGTTGAGCGCGACCATAATTTTGCACTCAAAAATGGCTTCATA
GCTTCTAATGCCGACAATGGATAAGCTTGCGGCCGCACTCGAGTCTGGTAAAGAAACCGCTGCTGCGAAA
TTTGAACGCCAGCACATGGACTCGTCTACTAGC
